Addgene plasmid #27383: plenti6.3/hCx43-stop
Depositing lab: Robin Shaw. Depositing organization: University of California, San Francisco (UCSF). Publication: Limited forward trafficking of connexin 43 reduces cell-cell coupling in stressed human and mouse myocardium. Smyth JW, Hong TT, Gao D, Vogan JM, Jensen BC, Fong TS, Simpson PC, Stainier DY, Chi NC, Shaw RM. J Clin Invest. 2010 Jan 4. 120(1):266-79. 10.1172/JCI39740 PubMed 20038810.
Backbone
  Vector backbone: plenti6.3/V5-DEST
  Backbone size w/o insert (bp): 9387
  Vector type: Mammalian Expression, Lentiviral
  Selectable markers: Blasticidin
Growth in bacteria
  Bacterial resistance: Ampicillin, 100 μg/mL
  Growth temperature: 37°C
  Growth strain: Stbl3
  Copy number: High Copy
Gene/Insert
  Gene/Insert name: Gja1 (alt name: Connexin 43)
  Species: H. sapiens (human)
  Insert size (bp): 1149
  GenBank ID: NM_000165
  Entrez Gene: GJA1 (a.k.a. AVSD3, CMDR, CX43, EKVP, EKVP3, GJAL, HLHS1, HSS, ODDD, PPKCA)
  Tag / fusion protein: V5 (C terminal on backbone)
  Cloning method: Gateway Cloning; 5′ cloning site attR1 gateway reaction site (not destroyed); 3′ cloning site attR2 gateway reaction site (not destroyed)
  Sequencing primers: 5′ sequence; 3′ sequence
Resource information
  A portion of this plasmid was derived from a plasmid made by: Open Biosystems
Terms and licenses: Academic/Nonprofit Terms; Industry Terms: Not Available to Industry
How to cite: plenti6.3/hCx43-stop was a gift from Robin Shaw (Addgene plasmid # 27383 ; http://n2t.net/addgene:27383 ; RRID:Addgene_27383)
