[The description below was written by a language model from this plasmid's Addgene catalogue record.]
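Description:
plenti6.3/hCx43-stop is a lentiviral mammalian expression plasmid built on the plenti6.3/V5-DEST Gateway destination backbone (about 9.4 kb without insert). It carries the human GJA1 coding sequence, which encodes the gap junction protein connexin 43 (Cx43), as an insert of roughly 1.15 kb. The insert was introduced by Gateway recombination at the backbone's attR1/attR2 positions, and part of the plasmid derives from a commercially sourced clone. In bacteria the plasmid is maintained at high copy under ampicillin selection, and a recombination-deficient strain (Stbl3) is recorded as the host, a common choice for limiting rearrangement between lentiviral repeat sequences. In mammalian cells, transduced or transfected populations can be selected with blasticidin.

The backbone supplies a V5 epitope tag positioned downstream of the Gateway cassette, so it would be fused to the C terminus of any open reading frame that reads through. The "-stop" in the construct name suggests that the Cx43 coding sequence keeps its native stop codon, in which case the protein would be expressed untagged. The record does not state this explicitly and simply lists the V5 tag as a backbone feature. It also does not name the promoter driving the insert or itemise the viral elements, and no feature table is provided to confirm them.

As a lentiviral transfer vector, the plasmid is suited to packaging into viral particles for stable delivery and expression of human Cx43 in dividing or non-dividing mammalian cells. It was deposited in connection with work on forward trafficking of connexin 43 and reduced cell–cell coupling in stressed human and mouse myocardium.
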