>Addgene plasmid #27383 | plenti6.3/hCx43-stop | addgene partial sequence | sequence record 33745 | 27383 with CMV-F
CACGCTGTTTTGACTGTTAGAAAACACCGACTCTAGAGGATTCACTANTCCAGTGTGGTGGAATTCTGCA
GATATCAACAAGTTTGTACAAAAAAGCAGGCTTCATGGGTGACTGGAGCGCCTTAGGCAAACTCCTTGAC
AAGGTTCAAGCCTACTCAACTGCTGGAGGGAAGGTGTGGCTGTCAGTACTTTTCATTTTCCGAATCCTGC
TGCTGGGGACAGCGGTTGAGTCAGCCTGGGGAGATGAGCAGTCTGCCTTTCGTTGTAACACTCAGCAACC
TGGTTGTGAAAATGTCTGCTATGACAAGTCTTTCCCAATCTCTCATGTGCGCTTCTGGGTCCTGCAGATC
ATATTTGTGTCTGTACCCACACTCTTGTACCTGGCTCATGTGTTCTATGTGATGCGAAAGGAAGAGAAAC
TGAACAAGAAAGAGGAAGAACTCAAGGTTGCCCAAACTGATGGTGTCAATGTGGACATGCACTTGAAGCA
NATTGAGATAAAGAAGTTCAAGTACGGTATTGAAGAGCATGGTAAGGTGAAAATGCGAGGGGGGTTGCTG
CGAACCTACATCATCAGTATCCTCTTCAAGTCTATCTTTGAGGTGGCCTTCTTGCTGATCCANTGGTACA
TCTATGGATTCAGCTTGAGTGCTGTTTACACTTGCAAAANAGATCCCTGCCCACATCANGTGGACTGTTT
CCTCTCTCGCCCCACGGAGAAAACCATCTTCATCATCTTCATGCTGGTGGTGTCCTTGGTGTCCCTGGCC
TTGAATATCATTG
