>Addgene plasmid #27383 | plenti6.3/hCx43-stop | addgene partial sequence | sequence record 70384 | SV40pA-r 5'-GAAATTTGTGATGCTATTGC-3'
ATAACAGTTCCTCTCACTCTCTGATATTCATTTCTTTGCAAGTTATAAATACTGAATAATAAGATGACAT
GAACTACTACTGCTAGAGATTTTCCACACTGACTAAAAGGGTCTGAGGGATCTCTAGTTACCAGAGTCAC
ACAACAGACGGGCACACACTACTTGAAGCACTCAAGGCAAGCTTTATTGAGGCTTAAGCAGTGGGTTCCC
TAGTTAGCCAGAGAGCTCCCAGGCTCAGATCTGGTCTAACCAGAGAGACCCAGTACAAGCAAAAAGCAGA
TCTTGTCTTCGTTGGGAGTGAATTAGCCCTTCCAGTCCCCCCTTTTCTTTTAAAAAGTGGCTAAGATCTA
CAGCTGCCTTGTAAGTCATTGGTCTTAAAGGTACCGAGCTCGAATTGTGCTTAGCCCTCCCACACATAAC
CAGAGGGCAGCAATTCACGAATCCCAACTGCCGTCGGCTGTCCATCACTGTCCTTCACTATGGCTTTGAT
CCCAGGATGCAGATCGAGAAGCACCTGTCGGCACCGTCCGCAGGGGCTCAAGATGCCCCTGTTCTCATTT
CCGATCGCGACGATACAAGTCAGGTTGCCAGCTGCCGCAGCAGCAGCAGTGCCCAGCACCACGAGTTCTG
CACAAGGTCCCCCAGTAAAATGATATACATTGACACCAGTGAAGATGCGGCCGTCGCTAGAGAGAGCTGC
GCTGGCGACGCTGTAGTCTTCAGAGATGGGGATGCTGTTGATTGTAGCCGTTGCTCTTTCAATGAGGGTG
GATTCTTCTTGAGACAAAGGCTTGGCCATGGTTTAGTTCCTCACCTTGTCGTATTATACTATGCCGATAT
ACTATGCCGATGATTAATTGTCAACACGTGCTGATCAGATCCGAAAATGGATATACAAGCTCCCGGGAGC
TTTTTGCAAAGCCTAGGCCTCCAAAAAAGCCTCCTCACTACTTCTGGAA
