>Addgene plasmid #27383 | plenti6.3/hCx43-stop | addgene partial sequence | sequence record 71093 | WPRE-R 5'-CATAGCGTAAAAGGAGCAACA-3'
ACGTCATCTTTCCAATTTTGTAATCCAGAGGTTGATTGTCGATCATTACTAACCGGTACGCGTAGAATCG
AGACCGAGGAGAGGGTTAGGGATAGGCTTACCTTCGAACCGCGGGCCCTCTAGACTCGAGCGGCCGCCAC
TGTGCTGGATATCAACCACTTTGTACAAGAAAGCTGGGTACTAGATCTCCAGGTCATCAGGCCGAGGTCT
GCTGCTGGCACGACTGCTGGCTCTGCTTGAAGGTCGCTGGTCCACAATGGCTAGTGGCTGTAATTCATGT
CCAGCAGCTAGTTTTTTTGAATTCTGGTTATCATCGGGGAAATCAAAAGGCTGTGCATGGGAGTTAGAGA
TGGTGCTTCCCGCCTGCCCCATTCGATTTTGTTCTGCACTGTAATTAGCCCAGTTTTGCTCACTTGCTTG
CTTGTTGTAATTGCGGCAAGAAGAATTGTTTCTGTCGCCAGTAACCAGCTTGTACCCAGGAGGAGACATA
GGCGAGAGGGGAGCGGTTGGTGAGGAGCAGCCATTGAAATAAGCATATTTTTGAGACCCACAGTCTTTGG
CAGGGCTCAGCGCACCACTGGTCGCATGGTAAGGGTCGCTCTTTCCCTTAACCCGATCCTTAACGCCCTT
GAAGAAAACATAGAAGAGTTCAATGATATTCAAGGCCAGGGACACCAAGGACACCACCAGCATGAAGATG
ATGAAGATGGTTTTCTCCGTGGGGCGAGAGAGGAAACAGTCCACCTGATGTGGGCAGGGATCTCTTTTGC
AAGTGTAAACAGCACTCAAGCTGAATCCATAGATGTACCACTGGATCAGCAAGAAGGCCACCTCAAAGAT
AGACTTGAAGAGGATACTGATGATGTAGGTTCGCAGCAAC
